>Addgene plasmid #174898 | pAS_4xMmaPylT(UCA)_EF1_sfGFP150TGA | addgene full sequence | sequence record 344604 | Addgene NGS Result
TATTGTCTCATGAGCGGATACATATTTGAATGTATTTAGAAAAATAAACAAATAGGGGTTCCGCGCACAT
TTCCCCGAAAAGTGCCACCTAAATTGTAAGCGTTAATATTTTGTTAAAATTCGCGTTAAATTTTTGTTAA
ATCAGCTCATTTTTTAACCAATAGGCCGAAATCGGCAAAATCCCTTATAAATCAAAAGAATAGACCGAGA
TAGGGT
[37 nt withheld, positions 217-253]
AAAGAACGTGGACTCCAACGTCAAAGG
[49 nt withheld, positions 281-329]
T
[91 nt withheld, positions 331-421]
G
[124 nt withheld, positions 423-546]
CCCATTCGCCATTCAGGCTGCGCAACTGTTGGGAAGGGCGATCGGTGCGGGCCTCTTCGCTATTACGCCA
GCTGGCGAAAGGGGGATGTGCTGCAAGGCGATTAAGTTGGGTAACGCCAGGGTTTTCCCAGTCACGACGT
TGTAAAACGACGGCCAGTGAGCGCGCCTCGTTCATTCACGTTTTTGAACCCGTGGAGGACGGGCAGACTC
GCGGTGCAAATGTGTTTTACAGCGTGATGGAGCAGATGAAGATGCTCGACACGCTGCAGAACACGCAGCT
AGATTAACCCTAGAAAGATAATCATATTGTGACGTACGTTAAAGATAATCATGTGTAAAATTGACGCATG
TGTTTTATCGGTCTGTATATCGAGGTTTATTTATTAATTTGAATAGATATTAAGTTTTATTATATTTACA
CTTACATACTAATAATAAATTCAACAAACAATTTATTTATGTTTATTTATTTATTAAAAAAAACAAAAAC
TCAAAATTTCTTCTATAAAGTAACAAAACTTTTATGAGGGACAGCCCCCCCCCAAAGCCCCCAGGGATGT
AATTACGTCCCTCCCCCGCTAGGGGGCAGCAGCGAGCCGCCCGGGGCTCCGCTCCGGTCCGGCGCTCCCC
CCGCATCCCCGAGCCGGCAGCGTGCGGGGACAGCCCGGGCACGGGGAAGGTGGCACGGGATCGCTTTCCT
CTGAACGCTTCTCGCTGCTCTTTGAGCCTGCAGACACCTGGGGGGATACGGGGAAAAGGCCTCCACGGCC
AACTAGTTCTGCAGTATTTAGCATGCCCCACCCATCTGCAAGGCATTCTGGATAGTGTCAAAACAGCCGG
AAATCAAGTCCGTTTATCTCAAACTTTAGCATTTTGGGAATAAATGATATTTGCTATGCTGGTTAAATTA
GATTTTAGTTAAATTTCCTGCTGAAGCTCTAGTACGATAAGTAACTTGACCTAAGTGTAAAGTTGAGATT
TCCTTCAGGTTTATATAGCTTGTGCGCCGCCTGGGTACCTCGGAAACCTGATCATGTAGATCGAACGGAC
TTCAAATCCGTTCAGCCGGGTTAGATTCCCGGGGTTTCCGGACAAGTGCGGTTTTTCCTGCAGTATTTAG
CATGCCCCACCCATCTGCAAGGCATTCTGGATAGTGTCAAAACAGCCGGAAATCAAGTCCGTTTATCTCA
AACTTTAGCATTTTGGGAATAAATGATATTTGCTATGCTGGTTAAATTAGATTTTAGTTAAATTTCCTGC
TGAAGCTCTAGTACGATAAGTAACTTGACCTAAGTGTAAAGTTGAGATTTCCTTCAGGTTTATATAGCTT
GTGCGCCGCCTGGGTACCTCGGAAACCTGATCATGTAGATCGAACGGACTTCAAATCCGTTCAGCCGGGT
TAGATTCCCGGGGTTTCCGGACAAGTGCGGTTTTTCCTGCAGTATTTAGCATGCCCCACCCATCTGCAAG
GCATTCTGGATAGTGTCAAAACAGCCGGAAATCAAGTCCGTTTATCTCAAACTTTAGCATTTTGGGAATA
AATGATATTTGCTATGCTGGTTAAATTAGATTTTAGTTAAATTTCCTGCTGAAGCTCTAGTACGATAAGT
AACTTGACCTAAGTGTAAAGTTGAGATTTCCTTCAGGTTTATATAGCTTGTGCGCCGCCTGGGTACCTCG
GAAACCTGATCATGTAGATCGAACGGACTTCAAATCCGTTCAGCCGGGTTAGATTCCCGGGGTTTCCGGA
CAAGTGCGGTTTTTCCTGCAGTATTTAGCATGCCCCACCCATCTGCAAGGCATTCTGGATAGTGTCAAAA
CAGCCGGAAATCAAGTCCGTTTATCTCAAACTTTAGCATTTTGGGAATAAATGATATTTGCTATGCTGGT
TAAATTAGATTTTAGTTAAATTTCCTGCTGAAGCTCTAGTACGATAAGTAACTTGACCTAAGTGTAAAGT
TGAGATTTCCTTCAGGTTTATATAGCTTGTGCGCCGCCTGGGTACCTCGGAAACCTGATCATGTAGATCG
AACGGACTTCAAATCCGTTCAGCCGGGTTAGATTCCCGGGGTTTCCGGACAAGTGCGGTTTTTCACTAGT
GCTCTAGAAAGGATCTGCGATCGCTCCGGTGCCCGTCAGTGGGCAGAGCGCACATCGCCCACAGTCCCCG
AGAAGTTGGGGGGAGGGGTCGGCAATTGAACGGGTGCCTAGAGAAGGTGGCGCGGGGTAAACTGGGAAAG
TGATGTCGTGTACTGGCTCCGCCTTTTTCCCGAGGGTGGGGGAGAACCGTATATAAGTGCAGTAGTCGCC
GTGAACGTTCTTTTTCGCAACGGGTTTGCCGCCAGAACACAGCTGAAGCTTCGAGGGGCTCGCATCTCTC
CTTCACGCGCCCGCCGCCCTACCTGAGGCCGCCATCCACGCCGGTTGAGTCGCGTTCTGCCGCCTCCCGC
CTGTGGTGCCTCCTGAACTGCGTCCGCCGTCTAGGTAAGTTTAAAGCTCAGGTCGAGACCGGGCCTTTGT
CCGGCGCTCCCTTGGAGCCTACCTAGACTCAGCCGGCTCTCCACGCTTTGCCTGACCCTGCTTGCTCAAC
TCTACGTCTTTGTTTCGTTTTCTGTTCTGCGCCGTTACAGATCCAAGCTGTGACCGGCGCCTACTCTAGA
GCTAGCGCCACCATGGTGTCCAAGGGCGAGGAACTGTTCACCGGCGTGGTGCCCATCCTGGTGGAACTGG
ATGGCGACGTGAACGGCCACAAGTTCTCTGTGCGGGGAGAGGGCGAAGGCGACGCCACAAATGGCAAGCT
GACCCTGAAGTTCATCTGCACCACCGGCAAGCTGCCCGTGCCTTGGCCTACCCTCGTGACCACACTGACC
TACGGCGTGCAGTGCTTCAGCAGATACCCCGACCATATGAAGCGGCACGACTTCTTCAAGAGCGCCATGC
CCGAGGGCTACGTGCAGGAACGGACCATCAGCTTCAAGGACGACGGCACCTACAAGACCAGAGCCGAAGT
GAAGTTCGAGGGCGACACCCTCGTGAACCGGATCGAGCTGAAGGGCATCGATTTCAAAGAGGACGGCAAC
ATCCTGGGCCACAAGCTGGAGTACAACTTCAACAGCCACTGAGTGTACATCACCGCCGACAAGCAGAAGA
ACGGCATCAAGGCCAACTTCAAGATCCGGCACAACGTGGAAGATGGCAGCGTGCAGCTGGCCGACCACTA
CCAGCAGAACACCCCCATCGGAGATGGCCCCGTGCTGCTGCCCGACAACCACTACCTGAGCACCCAGAGC
GTGCTGAGCAAGGACCCCAACGAGAAGCGGGACCACATGGTGCTGCTGGAATTCGTGACCGCCGCTGGCA
TCACCCACGGCATGGACGAGCTGTACAAGGGCAGCTAAGCGGCCGCGCCCCTCTCCCTCCCCCCCCCCTA
ACGTTACTGGCCGAAGCCGCTTGGAATAAGGCCGGTGTGCGTTTGTCTATATGTTATTTTCCACCATATT
GCCGTCTTTTGGCAATGTGAGGGCCCGGAAACCTGGCCCTGTCTTCTTGACGAGCATTCCTAGGGGTCTT
TCCCCTCTCGCCAAAGGAATGCAAGGTCTGTTGAATGTCGTGAAGGAAGCAGTTCCTCTGGAAGCTTCTT
GAAGACAAACAACGTCTGTAGCGACCCTTTGCAGGCAGCGGAACCCCCCACCTGGCGACAGGTGCCTCTG
CGGCCAAAAGCCACGTGTATAAGATACACCTGCAAAGGCGGCACAACCCCAGTGCCACGTTGTGAGTTGG
ATAGTTGTGGAAAGAGTCAAATGGCTCTCCTCAAGCGTATTCAACAAGGGGCTGAAGGATGCCCAGAAGG
TACCCCATTGTATGGGATCTGATCTGGGGCCTCGGTGCACATGCTTTACATGTGTTTAGTCGAGGTTAAA
AAAACGTCTAGGCCCCCCGAACCACGGGGACGTGGTTTTCCTTTGAAAAACACGATGATAATATGGCCAC
AACCATGGCGTCCGGAATGGCCAAGCCTTTGTCTCAAGAAGAATCCACCCTCATTGAAAGAGCAACGGCT
ACAATCAACAGCATCCCCATCTCTGAAGACTACAGCGTCGCCAGCGCAGCTCTCTCTAGCGACGGCCGCA
TCTTCACTGGTGTCAATGTATATCATTTTACTGGGGGACCTTGTGCAGAACTCGTGGTGCTGGGCACTGC
TGCTGCTGCGGCAGCTGGCAACCTGACTTGTATCGTCGCGATCGGAAATGAGAACAGGGGCATCTTGAGC
CCCTGCGGACGGTGCCGACAGGTGCTTCTCGATCTGCATCCTGGGATCAAAGCCATAGTGAAGGACAGTG
ATGGACAGCCGACGGCAGTTGGGATTCGTGAATTGCTGCCCTCTGGTTATGTGTGGGAGGGCTGACCATG
GGTCGACAATCAACCTCTGGATTACAAAATTTGTGAAAGATTGACTGGTATTCTTAACTATGTTGCTCCT
TTTACGCTATGTGGATACGCTGCTTTAATGCCTTTGTATCATGCGTTAACTAAACTTGTTTATTGCAGCT
TATAATGGTTACAAATAAAGCAATAGCATCACAAATTTCACAAATAAAGCATTTTTTTCACTGCATTCTA
GTTGTGGTTTGTCCAAACTCATCAATGTATCTTATCATGTCTGGAATTGACTCAAATGATGTCAATTAGT
CTATCAGAAGCTCATCTGGTCTCCCTTCCGGGGGACAAGACATCCCTGTTTAATATTTAAACAGCAGTGT
TCCCAAACTGGGTTCTTATATCCCTTGCTCTGGTCAACCAGGTTGCAGGGTTTCCTGTCCTCACAGGAAC
GAAGTCCCTAAAGAAACAGTGGCAGCCAGGTTTAGCCCCGGAATTGACTGGATTCCTTTTTTAGGGCCCA
TTGGTATGGCTTTTTCCCCGTATCCCCCCAGGTGTCTGCAGGCTCAAAGAGCAGCGAGAAGCGTTCAGAG
GAAAGCGATCCCGTGCCACCTTCCCCGTGCCCGGGCTGTCCCCGCACGCTGCCGGCTCGGGGATGCGGGG
GGAGCGCCGGACCGGAGCGGAGCCCCGGGCGGCTCGCTGCTGCCCCCTAGCGGGGGAGGGACGTAATTAC
ATCCCTGGGGGCTTTGGGGGGGGGCTGTCCCTGATATCTATAACAAGAAAATATATATATAATAAGTTAT
CACGTAAGTAGAACATGAAATAACAATATAATTATCGTATGAGTTAAATCTTAAAAGTCACGTAAAAGAT
AATCATGCGTCATTTTGACTCACGCGGTCGTTATAGTTCAAAATCAGTGACACTTACCGCATTGACAAGC
ACGCCTCACGGGAGCTCCAAGCGGCGACTGAGATGTCCTAAATGCACAGCGACGGATTCGCGCTATTTAG
AAAGAGAGAGCAATATTTCAAGAATGCATGCGTCAATTTTACGCAGACTATCTTTCTAGGGTTAATCTAG
CTGCATCAGGATCATATCGTCGGGTCTTTTTTCCGGCTCAGTCATCGCCCAAGCTGGCGCTATCTGGGCA
TCGGGGAGGAAGAAGCCCGTGCCTTTTCCCGCGAGGTTGAAGCGGCATGGAAAGAGTTTGCCGAGGATGA
CTGCTGCTGCATTGACGTTGAGCGAAAACGCACGTTTACCATGATGATTCGGGAAGGTGTGGCCATGCAC
GCCTTTAACGGTGAACTGTTCGTTCAGGCCACCTGGGATACCAGTTCGTCGCGGCTTTTCCGGACACAGT
TCCGGATGGTCAGCCCGAAGCGCATCAGCAACCCGAACAATACCGGCGACAGCCGGAACTGCCGTGCCGG
TGTGCAGATTAATGACAGCGGTGCGGCGCTGGGATATTACGTCAGCGAGGACGGGTATCCTGGCTGGATG
CCGCAGAAATGGACATGGATACCCCGTGAGTTACCCGGCGGGCGCGCTTGGCGTAATCATGGTCATAGCT
GTTTCCTGTGTGAAATTGTTATCCGCTCACAATTCCACACAACATACGAGCCGGAAGCATAAAGTGTAAA
GCCTGGGGTGCCTAATGAGTGAGCTAACTCACATTAATTGCGTTGCGCTCACTGCCCGCTTTCCAGTCGG
GAAACCTGTCGTGCCAGCTGCATTAATGAATCGGCCAACGCGCGGGGAGAGGCGGTTTGCGTATTGGGCG
CTCTTCCGCTTCCTCGCTCACTGACTCGCTGCGCTCGGTCGTTCGGCTGCGGCGAGCGGTATCAGCTCAC
TCAAAGGCGGTAATACGGTTATCCACAGAATCAGGGGATAACGCAGGAAAGAACATGTGAGCAAAAGGCC
AGCAAAAGGCCAGGAACCGTAAAAAGGCCGCGTTGCTGGCGTTTTTCCATAGGCTCCGCCCCCCTGACGA
GCATCACAAAAATCGACGCTCAAGTCAGAGGTGGCGAAACCCGACAGGACTATAAAGATACCAGGCGTTT
CCCCCTGGAAGCTCCCTCGTGCGCTCTCCTGTTCCGACCCTGCCGCTTACCGGATACCTGTCCGCCTTTC
TCCCTTCGGGAAGCGTGGCGCTTTCTCATAGCTCACGCTGTAGGTATCTCAGTTCGGTGTAGGTCGTTCG
CTCCAAGCTGGGCTGTGTGCACGAACCCCCCGTTCAGCCCGACCGCTGCGCCTTATCCGGTAACTATCGT
CTTGAGTCCAACCCGGTAAGACACGACTTATCGCCACTGGCAGCAGCCACTGGTAACAGGATTAGCAGAG
CGAGGTATGTAGGCGGTGCTACAGAGTTCTTGAAGTGGTGGCCTAACTACGGCTACACTAGAAGAACAGT
ATTTGGTATCTGCGCTCTGCTGAAGCCAGTTACCTTCGGAAAAAGAGTTGGTAGCTCTTGATCCGGCAAA
CAAACCACCGCTGGTAGCGGTGGTTTTTTTGTTTGCAAGCAGCAGATTACGCGCAGAAAAAAAGGATCTC
AAGAAGATCCTTTGATCTTTTCTACGGGGTCTGACGCTCAGTGGAACGAAAACTCACGTTAAGGGATTTT
GGTCATGAGATTATCAAAAAGGATCTTCACCTAGATCCTTTTAAATTAAAAATGAAGTTTTAAATCAATC
TAAAGTATATATGAGTAAACTTGGTCTGACAGTTACCAATGCTTAATCAGTGAGGCACCTATCTCAGCGA
TCTGTCTATTTCGTTCATCCATAGTTGCCTGACTCCCCGTCGTGTAGATAACTACGATACGGGAGGGCTT
ACCATCTGGCCCCAGTGCTGCAATGATACCGCGAGACCCACGCTCACCGGCTCCAGATTTATCAGCAATA
AACCAGCCAGCCGGAAGGGCCGAGCGCAGAAGTGGTCCTGCAACTTTATCCGCCTCCATCCAGTCTATTA
ATTGTTGCCGGGAAGCTAGAGTAAGTAGTTCGCCAGTTAATAGTTTGCGCAACGTTGTTGCCATTGCTAC
AGGCATCGTGGTGTCACGCTCGTCGTTTGGTATGGCTTCATTCAGCTCCGGTTCCCAACGATCAAGGCGA
GTTACATGATCCCCCATGTTGTGCAAAAAAGCGGTTAGCTCCTTCGGTCCTCCGATCGTTGTCAGAAGTA
AGTTGGCCGCAGTGTTATCACTCATGGTTATGGCAGCACTGCATAATTCTCTTACTGTCATGCCATCCGT
AAGATGCTTTTCTGTGACTGGTGAGTACTCAACCAAGTCATTCTGAGAATAGTGTATGCGGCGACCGAGT
TGCTCTTGCCCGGCGTCAATACGGGATAATACCGCGCCACATAGCAGAACTTTAAAAGTGCTCATCATTG
GAAAACGTTCTTCGGGGCGAAAACTCTCAAGGATCTTACCGCTGTTGAGATCCAGTTCGATGTAACCCAC
TCGTGCACCCAACTGATCTTCAGCATCTTTTACTTTCACCAGCGTTTCTGGGTGAGCAAAAACAGGAAGG
CAAAATGCCGCAAAAAAGGGAATAAGGGCGACACGGAAATGTTGAATACTCATACTCTTCCTTTTTCAAT
ATTATTGAAGCATTTATCAGGGT
Features (pLannotate 1.2.2; 23 found; start..end, strand, type, name):
    118..546     -  rep_origin     f1 ori (sequence partly withheld): f1 bacteriophage origin of replication; arrow indicates direction of (+) strand synthesis
    551..706     -  CDS            lacZα (fragment): LacZα fragment of β-galactosidase; lacZ fragment
    708..827     +  CDS            B (fragment): PORTL_LAMBD - Experimental evidence at protein level: Swiss-Prot protein existence level 1. Forms the portal vertex of the capsid (PubMed:6228056, PubMed:6232391). This portal plays critical roles in head assembly, genome packaging, neck/tail attachment, and genome ejection (Probable). The portal protein multimerizes as a single ring-shaped homododecamer arranged around a central channel (PubMed:6232391). Binds to the terminase subunits to form the packaging machine (PubMed:7799432). From Escherichia phage lambda (Bacteriophage lambda).
   1567..1635    +  ncRNA          tRNA: Accession: RF00005 - tRNA
   1896..1964    +  ncRNA          tRNA: Accession: RF00005 - tRNA
   2225..2293    +  ncRNA          tRNA: Accession: RF00005 - tRNA
   2554..2622    +  ncRNA          tRNA: Accession: RF00005 - tRNA
   2687..2898    +  promoter       EF-1α core promoter: core promoter for human elongation factor EF-1α
   2911..3179    +  LTR            5' LTR (truncated): truncated 5' long terminal repeat (LTR) from human T-cell leukemia virus (HTLV) type 1
   3219..3935    +  CDS            oxGFP: oxGFP is a basic (constitutively fluorescent) green fluorescent protein published in 2015, derived from Aequorea victoria.
   4065..4527    +  misc_feature   IRES: internal ribosome entry site (IRES) of the encephalomyocarditis virus (EMCV)
   4553..4949    +  CDS            BSD (fragment): blasticidin S deaminase; Aspergillus terreus BSD; confers resistance to blasticidin
   4964..5070    +  misc_feature   WPRE (fragment): woodchuck hepatitis virus posttranscriptional regulatory element
   5079..5200    +  polyA_signal   SV40 poly(A) signal: SV40 polyadenylation signal
   5218..5310    +  ncRNA          G-CSF SLDE: Accession: RF00183 - G-CSF factor stem-loop destabilising element (SLDE)
   6007..6474    +  CDS            B (fragment): PORTL_LAMBD - Experimental evidence at protein level: Swiss-Prot protein existence level 1. Forms the portal vertex of the capsid (PubMed:6228056, PubMed:6232391). This portal plays critical roles in head assembly, genome packaging, neck/tail attachment, and genome ejection (Probable). The portal protein multimerizes as a single ring-shaped homododecamer arranged around a central channel (PubMed:6232391). Binds to the terminase subunits to form the packaging machine (PubMed:7799432). From Escherichia phage lambda (Bacteriophage lambda).
   6512..6528    -  protein_bind   lac operator: The lac repressor binds to the lac operator to inhibit transcription in E. coli. This inhibition can be relieved by adding lactose or isopropyl-β-D-thiogalactopyranoside (IPTG). lac repressor encoded by lacI
   6536..6566    -  promoter       lac promoter: promoter for the E. coli lac operon
   6581..6602    -  protein_bind   CAP binding site: CAP binding activates transcription in the presence of cAMP. E. coli catabolite activator protein
   6615..6707    -  CDS            lacI (fragment): lac repressor; lacI; The lac repressor binds to the lac operator to inhibit transcription in E. coli. This inhibition can be relieved by adding lactose or isopropyl-β-D-thiogalactopyranoside (IPTG).
   6890..7478    -  rep_origin     ori: high-copy-number ColE1/pMB1/pBR322/pUC origin of replication
   7649..8509    -  CDS            AmpR: β-lactamase; bla; confers resistance to ampicillin, carbenicillin, and related antibiotics
   8510..65      -  promoter       AmpR promoter (across the origin): bla
