[The description below was written by a language model from this plasmid's Addgene catalogue record and pLannotate feature annotations shown in this document.]
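Description:
pAS_4xMmaPylT(UCA)_EF1_sfGFP150TGA is a mammalian expression plasmid of about 8.5 kb used as a reporter for opal (TGA) stop codon suppression in genetic code expansion work. It is built on the pAS backbone, which the record describes as derived from the PB510B-1 vector. In E. coli it is maintained through a high-copy ColE1/pUC-type origin and ampicillin resistance (β-lactamase with its own promoter). An f1 origin and remnants of the lac region (lacZα fragment, lac promoter/operator, CAP site) are also present. Two annotations matching a lambda phage portal protein flank the mammalian cassette. These are probably automated-annotation hits on backbone sequence, and the feature table does not explicitly annotate transposon repeats.

The payload has two parts. Upstream, four tandem tRNA features correspond to the four copies of the Methanosarcina mazei pyrrolysine tRNA carrying a UCA anticodon, which reads TGA codons. The promoters driving these tRNA copies are not annotated. Downstream, an EF-1α core promoter combined with a truncated HTLV-1 5' LTR segment drives superfolder GFP (annotated as the closely related oxGFP) with a TGA codon at position 150. An EMCV IRES then links a blasticidin S deaminase gene to the same transcript for selection in mammalian cells, followed by a WPRE fragment and an SV40 polyadenylation signal.

Full-length fluorescent sfGFP is made only when the premature TGA is decoded by the suppressor tRNA, so fluorescence reports suppression efficiency. Charging that tRNA would require a cognate pyrrolysyl-tRNA synthetase, which is not encoded on this plasmid. The associated publication concerns dual stop codon suppression in mammalian cells carrying genomically integrated code-expansion machinery.
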