Addgene plasmid #174898: pAS_4xMmaPylT(UCA)_EF1_sfGFP150TGA
Purpose: opal suppression reporter sfGFP150TGA expression, with MmaPylT(UCA) opal suppressor tRNA cassette
Depositing lab: Simon Elsaesser. Depositing organization: Karolinska Institutet. Publication: Dual stop codon suppression in mammalian cells with genomically integrated genetic code expansion machinery. Meineke B, Heimgartner J, Caridha R, Block MF, Kimler KJ, Pires MF, Landreh M, Elsasser SJ. Cell Rep Methods. 2023 Nov 20;3(11):100626. doi: 10.1016/j.crmeth.2023.100626. Epub 2023 Nov 6. PubMed 37935196.
Backbone
  Vector backbone: pAS
  Backbone manufacturer: Addgene #140008 based on PB510B-1 (System Bioscience)
  Vector type: Mammalian Expression
  Selectable markers: Blasticidin
Growth in bacteria
  Bacterial resistance: Ampicillin, 100 μg/mL
  Growth temperature: 37°C
  Growth strain: NEB Stable
  Copy number: High Copy
Gene/Insert
  Gene/Insert name: sfGFP
  Species: Aequorea victoria
  Insert size (bp): 750
  Mutation: 150TGA in sfGFP
  Promoter: EF1
  Cloning method: Restriction Enzyme; 5′ cloning site unknown (unknown if destroyed)
Terms and licenses: Academic/Nonprofit Terms; Industry Terms: Not Available to Industry
How to cite: pAS_4xMmaPylT(UCA)_EF1_sfGFP150TGA was a gift from Simon Elsaesser (Addgene plasmid # 174898 ; http://n2t.net/addgene:174898 ; RRID:Addgene_174898)
